Addgene plasmid #102388: pAM-35s-PBL27-YFPc-1
Purpose: split YFP. Plant expression of PBL27-YFPc-1
Depositing lab: Silke Robatzek. Depositing organization: Sainsbury Laboratory, Norwich.
Backbone
  Vector backbone: pAMPAT split-YFP
  Backbone manufacturer: Toulouse
  Vector type: Plant Expression
Growth in bacteria
  Bacterial resistance: Ampicillin, 100 μg/mL
  Growth temperature: 37°C
  Growth strain: DH5alpha
  Copy number: Unknown
Gene/Insert
  Gene/Insert name: PBL27
  Species: A. thaliana (mustard weed)
  Promoter: 35S
  Tag / fusion protein: YFPc (C terminal on backbone)
  Cloning method: Gateway Cloning
Terms and licenses: Academic/Nonprofit Terms; Industry Terms: Not Available to Industry
How to cite: pAM-35s-PBL27-YFPc-1 was a gift from Silke Robatzek (Addgene plasmid # 102388 ; http://n2t.net/addgene:102388 ; RRID:Addgene_102388)
