[The description below was written by a language model from this plasmid's Addgene catalogue record and pLannotate feature annotations shown in this document.]
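Description:
pAM-35s-PBL27-YFPc-1 is a plant expression plasmid built on the pAMPAT split-YFP backbone, a compact T-DNA binary-type vector of about 7.1 kb. It is propagated in E. coli through a high-copy ColE1/pUC-type origin and selected with ampicillin via the β-lactamase gene. An incP oriV is also annotated, the broad-host-range origin that typically allows maintenance in Agrobacterium when the required replication functions are supplied. Left and right border repeats from nopaline C58 T-DNA flank the region intended for transfer into plant cells. Within the borders, a bar (phosphinothricin acetyltransferase) cassette driven by the NOS promoter and ended by the NOS terminator provides glufosinate/phosphinothricin resistance for selecting transformed plants.

The payload is the Arabidopsis thaliana PBL27 coding sequence, introduced by Gateway cloning and therefore flanked by attB1 and attB2 sites. It sits downstream of an enhanced CaMV 35S promoter with a duplicated enhancer region, and is followed after attB2 by the C-terminal fragment of YFP (annotated as VC155, a C-terminal mVenus fragment) and a CaMV polyadenylation signal, giving a PBL27-YFPc fusion tagged at its C terminus. PBL27 is a receptor-like cytoplasmic kinase that relays signalling from the CERK1–LYK5 chitin receptor complex to the MAPKKK5-dependent MAPK cascade in chitin-induced immunity. The YFPc fragment is non-fluorescent on its own. In bimolecular fluorescence complementation, it reconstitutes a fluorescent protein only when brought close to a partner carrying the complementary N-terminal fragment. The construct is thus meant for split-YFP assays testing and localising PBL27 interactions with candidate partners in plant cells.
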