Features (pLannotate 1.2.2; 18 found; start..end, strand, type, name):
     21..609     +  rep_origin     ori: high-copy-number ColE1/pMB1/pBR322/pUC origin of replication
    921..945     +  misc_feature   LB T-DNA repeat: left border repeat from nopaline C58 T-DNA
   1039..1291    -  terminator     NOS terminator: nopaline synthase terminator and poly(A) signal
   1314..1862    -  CDS            bar: PAT_STRHY - Experimental evidence at protein level: Swiss-Prot protein existence level 1. Inactivates phosphinothricin (PPT) by transfer of an acetyl group from acetyl CoA. Can also acetylate demethylphosphinothricin but not PTT or glutamate. This enzyme is an effector of phosphinothricin tripeptide (PTT or bialaphos) resistance. From Streptomyces hygroscopicus. Introduced by genetic manipulation and expressed in glufosinate-tolerant maize by Dekalb Genetics.
   1904..2083    -  promoter       NOS promoter: nopaline synthase promoter
   2226..2896    +  promoter       CaMV 35S promoter (enhanced): cauliflower mosaic virus 35S promoter with a duplicated enhancer region
   2896..2923    -  misc_feature   MCS (fragment): pBluescript multiple cloning site
   2931..2955    +  protein_bind   attB1: mutant version of attB; recombination site for the Gateway® BP reaction BP Clonase™
   2958..4496    +  CDS            PBL27: PBL27_ARATH - Experimental evidence at protein level: Swiss-Prot protein existence level 1. Receptor-like cytoplasmic kinase involved in the transduction of signal between the host cell surface chitin receptor complex CERK1- LYK5 and the intracellular MAPKKK5-dependent mitogen-activated protein kinase (MAPK) cascade that leads to chitin-induced immunity (PubMed:24750441, PubMed:27679653). Phosphorylates and activates MAPKKK5 when phosphorylated by CERK1 after elicitation by chitin (PubMed:27679653). From Arabidopsis thaliana (Mouse-ear cress).
   4498..4522    -  protein_bind   attB2: mutant version of attB; recombination site for the Gateway® BP reaction BP Clonase™
   4533..4784    +  CDS            VC155: C-terminal fragment of mVenus for use in bimolecular fluorescence complementation (BiFC) (Kodama and Hu, 2010)
   4842..5001    +  polyA_signal   CaMV poly(A) signal (fragment): cauliflower mosaic virus polyadenylation signal
   5008..5028    -  misc_feature   MCS (fragment): pBluescript multiple cloning site
   5076..5100    +  misc_feature   RB T-DNA repeat: right border repeat from nopaline C58 T-DNA
   5320..5851    +  rep_origin     oriV: incP origin of replication
   5915..5992    +  CDS            klaC (fragment): KLAC_ECOLX - Also known as telB. Protein predicted: Swiss-Prot protein existence level 4. Belongs to the kla operon, which is associated with cryptic tellurite resistance, and IncW plasmid fertility inhibition. From Escherichia coli.
   5994..6085    +  promoter       AmpR promoter: bla
   6086..6946    +  CDS            AmpR: β-lactamase; bla; confers resistance to ampicillin, carbenicillin, and related antibiotics
>Addgene plasmid #102388 | pAM-35s-PBL27-YFPc-1 | addgene full sequence | sequence record 196608 | Addgene NGS Result
GAAAAGATCAAAGGATCTTCTTGAGATCCTTTTTTTCTGCGCGTAATCTGCTGCTTGCAAACAAAAAAAC
CACCGCTACCAGCGGTGGTTTGTTTGCCGGATCAAGAGCTACCAACTCTTTTTCCGAAGGTAACTGGCTT
CAGCAGAGCGCAGATACCAAATACTGTTCTTCTAGTGTAGCCGTAGTTAGGCCACCACTTCAAGAACTCT
GTAGCACCGCCTACATACCTCGCTCTGCTAATCCTGTTACCAGTGGCTGCTGCCAGTGGCGATAAGTCGT
GTCTTACCGGGTTGGACTCAAGACGATAGTTACCGGATAAGGCGCAGCGGTCGGGCTGAACGGGGGGTTC
GTGCACACAGCCCAGCTTGGAGCGAACGACCTACACCGAACTGAGATACCTACAGCGTGAGCTATGAGAA
AGCGCCACGCTTCCCGAAGGGAGAAAGGCGGACAGGTATCCGGTAAGCGGCAGGGTCGGAACAGGAGAGC
GCACGAGGGAGCTTCCAGGGGGAAACGCCTGGTATCTTTATAGTCCTGTCGGGTTTCGCCACCTCTGACT
TGAGCGTCGATTTTTGTGATGCTCGTCAGGGGGGCGGAGCCTATGGAAAAACGCCAGCAACGCGGCCTTT
TTACGGTTCCTGGCCTTTTGCTGGCCTTTTGCTCACATGGACTCTAGCTAGAGGATCACAGGCAGCAACG
CTCTGTCATCGTTACAATCAACATGCTACCCTCCGCGAGATCATCCGTGTTTCAAACCCGGCAGCTTAGT
TGCCGTTCTTCCGAATAGCATCGGTAACATGAGCAAAGTCTGCCGCCTTACAACGGCTCTCCCGCTGACG
CCGTCCCGGACTGATGGGCTGCCTGTATCGAGTGGTGATTTTGTGCCGAGCTGCCGGTCGGGGAGCTGTT
GGCTGGCTGGTGGCAGGATATATTGTGGTGTAAACAAATTGACGCTTAGACAACTTAATAACACATTGCG
GACGTTTTTAATGATCGAATACTAACGTCTCTACCAGATATCAGCTTGCATGCCGGTCGATCTAGTAACA
TAGATGACACCGCGCGCGATAATTTATCCTAGTTTGCGCGCTATATTTTGTTTTCTATCGCGTATTAAAT
GTATAATTGCGGGACTCTAATCATAAAAACCCATCTCATAAATAACGTCATGCATTACATGTTAATTATT
ACATGCTTAACGTAATTCAACAGAAATTATATGATAATCATCGCAAGACCGGCAACAGGATTCAATCTTA
AGAAACTTTATTGCCAAATGTTTGAACGATCTGCTTGACTCTAGGGGTCATCAGATTTCGGTGACGGGCA
GGACCGGACGGGGCGGCACCGGCAGGCTGAAGTCCAGCTGCCAGAAACCCACGTCATGCCAGTTCCCGTG
CTTGAAGCCGGCCGCCCGCAGCATGCCGCGGGGGGCATATCCGAGCGCCTCGTGCATGCGCACGCTCGGG
TCGTTGGGCAGCCCGATGACAGCGACCACGCTCTTGAAGCCCTGTGCCTCCAGGGACTTCAGCAGGTGGG
TGTAGAGCGTGGAGCCCAGTCCCGTCCGCTGGTGGCGGGGGGAGACGTACACGGTCGACTCGGCCGTCCA
GTCGTAGGCGTTGCGTGCCTTCCAGGGACCCGCGTAGGCGATGCCGGCGACCTCGCCGTCCACCTCGGCG
ACGAGCCAGGGATAGCGCTCCCGCAGACGGACGAGGTCGTCCGTCCACTCCTGCGGTTCCTGCGGCTCGG
TACGGAAGTTGACCGTGCTTGTCTCGATGTAGTGGTTGACGATGGTGCAGACCGCCGGCATGTCCGCCTC
GGTGGCACGGCGGATGTCGGCCGGGCGTCGTTCTGGGCTCATGGTAGATCCCCTCGATCGAGTTGAGAGT
GAATATGAGACTCTAATTGGATACCGAGGGGAATTTATGGAACGTCAGTGGAGCATTTTTGACAAGAAAT
ATTTGCTAGCTGATAGTGACCTTAGGCGACTTTTGAACGCGCAATAATGGTTTCTGACGTATGTGCTTAG
CTCATTAAACTCCAGAAACCCGCGGCTCAGTGGCTCCTTCAACGTTGCGGTTCTGTCAGTTCCAAACGTA
AAACGGCTTGTCCCGCGTCATCGGCGGGGGTCATAACGTGACTCCCTTAATTCTCCGCTCATGATCAGAT
TGTCGTTTCCCGCCTTCGGTTTGGGCGCGCCCGGTTCAGAAGACCAGAGGGCTATTGAGACTTTTCAACA
AAGGGTAATATCGGGAAACCTCCTCGGATTCCATTGCCCAGCTATCTGTCACTTCATCGAAAGGACAGTA
GAAAAGGAAGATGGCTTCTACAAATGCCATCATTGCGATAAAGGAAAGGCTATCGTTCAAGATGCCTCTA
CCGACAGTGGTCCCAAAGATGGACCCCCACCCACGAGGAACATCGTGGAAAAAGAAGACGTTCCAACCAC
GTCTTCAAAGCAAGTGGATTGATGTGATACATGGTGGAGCACGACACTCTCGTCTACTCCAAGAATATCA
AAGATACAGTCTCAGAAGACCAGAGGGCTATTGAGACTTTTCAACAAAGGGTAATATCGGGAAACCTCCT
CGGATTCCATTGCCCAGCTATCTGTCACTTCATCGAAAGGACAGTAGAAAAGGAAGATGGCTTCTACAAA
TGCCATCATTGCGATAAAGGAAAGGCTATCGTTCAAGATGCCTCTACCGACAGTGGTCCCAAAGATGGAC
CCCCACCCACGAGGAACATCGTGGAAAAAGAAGACGTTCCAACCACGTCTTCAAAGCAAGTGGATTGATG
TGATATCTCCACTGACGTAAGGGATGACGCACAATCCCACTATCCTTCGCAAGACCCTTCCTCTATATAA
GGAAGTTCATTTCATTTGGAGAGGACCTCGAGGTCGACGGTATCGATAAGCTTCCCATCAACAAGTTTGT
ACAAAAAAGCAGGCTTGATGAGTGGGTGTTTGCCTTGTTTTGGATCTTCGGCTAAAGACGCTGCTTCTAA
AGATTCGGTGAAGAAGGAACTTTCAGCTAAAGACGGCTCAGTTACTCAGTCTCACCATATCAGCTTAGAT
AAATCAAAGTCTCGACGAGGTCCTGAACAGAAGAAGGAGCTAACTGCTCCAAAAGAAGGGCCTACTGCGC
ATATTGCTGCACAAACCTTTACTTTCCGAGAGTTAGCTGCCGCCACTAAAAACTTTCGACCGGAATGTCT
TCTTGGAGAAGGAGGTTTCGGACGTGTTTACAAAGGTCGTCTAGAGACCACAGGACAGATAGTAGCTGTT
AAACAGCTTGATCGAAACGGTCTACAAGGAAACAGAGAGTTTCTTGTAGAGGTTCTTATGCTGAGCCTTC
TGCATCATCCCAATCTTGTGAATTTGATTGGTTATTGTGCTGATGGGGACCAGCGTCTTCTTGTGTATGA
GTATATGCCACTAGGATCATTGGAGGATCATCTACACGATCTTCCACCTGATAAAGAGCCTCTAGACTGG
AGTACTAGAATGACAATAGCGGCAGGAGCAGCAAAGGGACTGGAGTATCTGCATGATAAAGCGAATCCGC
CTGTGATCTACAGAGACCTGAAATCATCCAACATTCTTCTCGGTGATGGCTATCACCCAAAGTTATCTGA
TTTTGGGTTAGCTAAGTTAGGTCCCGTGGGCGATAAAACACATGTGTCAACTCGTGTGATGGGCACATAT
GGTTATTGTGCACCGGAATATGCCATGACAGGGCAACTCACATTGAAATCCGATGTTTATAGCTTTGGGG
TTGTGTTTCTCGAGCTCATCACGGGTCGAAAAGCTATTGATAATGCTCGAGCACCCGGAGAGCACAACCT
TGTCGCATGGGCTAGGCCGTTGTTCAAAGATCGTAGAAAGTTTCCGAAGATGGCGGATCCATCGCTGCAA
GGGCGGTATCCAATGCGTGGTCTATATCAAGCACTTGCAGTTGCAGCAATGTGTTTACAGGAACAAGCAG
CGACAAGACCACTGATTGGCGACGTGGTGACAGCTCTAACATACTTAGCTTCGCAAACGTTTGACCCAAA
CGCACCAAGCGGTCAAAACAGTAGAAGTGGGAGTGGGCCACCATTTATCAGAACAAGGGATGATCGGAGG
AGCTTGGGAGATGGGAGTAGCTTGGATAGTCCTGCAGAGACTCGGAGTCGGTTAGGGTCACCAGCCACTC
ACAAGAACTCTCCTGATTACAGAAGAAGGGATATGGTGAGGGAAGTCAATGCAGGATCAGAAGGTGGGAG
CGAGACAGGAGGCGGGTCAGGTAGAAAATGGGGATTAAGCGATTTGGAAGGGCAAGAATCACAGAGAGGG
AGCCCGGCGAGTGTTGGGAGATCATCGAGAGGCACTCCGAGGAACCGAGATTTAGATAGAGAGAGGGCGG
TGGCGGAAGCAAAGGTGTGGGGAGAGAATTGGAGGGAGAGGAAGAGAGCTACCAATGGACCGGGCAGCTT
TGATAGTACAAATGACTACCCAGCTTTCTTGTACAAAGTGGTTGATGGGATGGACAAGCAGAAGAACGGC
ATCAAGGCCAACTTCAAGATCCGCCACAACATCGAGGACGGCGGCGTGCAGCTCGCCGACCACTACCAGC
AGAACACCCCCATCGGCGACGGCCCCGTGCTGCTGCCCGACAACCACTACCTGAGCTACCAGTCCGCCCT
GAGCAAAGACCCCAACGAGAAGCGCGATCACATGGTCCTGCTGGAGTTCGTGACCGCCGCCGGGATCACT
CTCGGCATGGACGAGCTGTACAAGTAATCTAGAGTCCGCAAAAATCACCAGTCTCTCTCTACAAATCTAT
CTCTCTCTATTTTTCTCCAGAATAATGTGTGAGTAGTTCCCAGATAAGGGAATTAGGGTTCTTATAGGGT
TTCGCTCATGTGTTGAGCATATAAGAAACCCTTAGTATGTATTTGTATTTGTAAAATACTTCTATCAATA
AAATTTCTAATTCCTAAAACCAAAATCCAGTGACCGGGCGGCCGCCACCGCGGTGGAGGGGGATCAGATT
GTCGTTTCCCGCCTTCAGTTTAAACTATCAGTGTTTGACAGGATATATTGGCGGGTAAACCTAAGAGAAA
AGAGCGTTTATTAGAATAATCGGATATTTAAAAGGGCGTGAAAAGGTTTATCCGTTCGTCCATTTGTATG
TGTACATCACCGACGAGCAAGGCAAGACCGAGCGCCTTTCCGACGCTCACCGGGCTGGTTGCCCTCGCCG
CTGGGCTGGCGGCCGTCTATGGCCCTGCAAACGCGCCAGAAACGCCGTCGAAGCCGTGTGCGAGACACCG
GCCGCCGGCGTTGTGGATACCTCGCGGAAAACTTGGCCCTCACTGACAGATGAGGGGCGGACGTTGACAC
TTGAGGGGCCGACTCACCCGGCGCGGCGTTGACAGATGAGGGGCAGGCTCGATTTCGGCCGGCGACGTGG
AGCTGGCCAGCCTCGCAAATCGGCGAAAACGCCTGATTTTACGCGAGTTTCCCACAGATGATGTGGACAA
GCCTGGGGATAAGTGCCCTGCGGTATTGACACTTGAGGGGCGCGACTACTGACAGATGAGGGGCGCGATC
CTTGACACTTGAGGGGCAGAGTGCTGACAGATGAGGGGCGCACCTATTGACATTTGAGGGGCTGTCCACA
GGCAGAAAATCCAGCATTTGCAAGGGTTTCCGCCCGTTTTTCGGCCACCGCTAACCTGTCTTTTAACCTG
CTTTTAAACCAATATTTATAAACCTTGTTTTTAACCAGGGCTGCGCCCTGTGCGCGTGACCGCGCACGCC
GAAGGGGGGTGCCCCCCCTTCTCGAACCCTCCCGGCCCGCTAACGCGGGCCTCCCATCCCCCCAGGGGCT
GCGCCCCTCGGCCGCGAACGGCCTCACCCCAAAAATGGCAGCGCTGGCAGTCCTTGCCATTGCCGGGATC
GGGGCAGTAACGGGATGGGCGATCAGCCCGAAAGCTACCCCTATTTGTTTATTTTTCTAAATACATTCAA
ATATGTATCCGCTCATGAGACAATAACCCTGATAAATGCTTCAATAATATTGAAAAAGGAAGAGTATGAG
TATTCAACATTTCCGTGTCGCCCTTATTCCCTTTTTTGCGGCATTTTGCCTTCCTGTTTTTGCTCACCCA
GAAACGCTGGTGAAAGTAAAAGATGCTGAAGATCAGTTGGGTGCACGAGTGGGTTACATCGAACTGGATC
TCAACAGCGGTAAGATCCTTGAGAGTTTTCGCCCCGAAGAACGTTTTCCAATGATGAGCACTTTTAAAGT
TCTGCTATGTGGCGCGGTATTATCCCGTATTGACGCCGGGCAAGAGCAACTCGGTCGCCGCATACACTAT
TCTCAGAATGACTTGGTTGAGTACTCACCAGTCACAGAAAAGCATCTTACGGATGGCATGACAGTAAGAG
AATTATGCAGTGCTGCCATAACCATGAGTGATAACACTGCGGCCAACTTACTTCTGACAACGATCGGAGG
ACCGAAGGAGCTAACCGCTTTTTTGCACAACATGGGGGATCATGTAACTCGCCTTGATCGTTGGGAACCG
GAGCTGAATGAAGCCATACCAAACGACGAGCGTGACACCACGATGCCTGTAGCAATGGCAACAACGTTGC
GCAAACTATTAACTGGCGAACTACTTACTCTAGCTTCCCGGCAACAATTAATAGACTGGATGGAGGCGGA
TAAAGTTGCAGGACCACTTCTGCGCTCGGCCCTTCCGGCTGGCTGGTTTATTGCTGATAAATCTGGAGCC
GGTGAGCGTGGGTCTCGCGGTATCATTGCAGCACTGGGGCCAGATGGTAAGCCCTCCCGTATCGTAGTTA
TCTACACGACGGGGAGTCAGGCAACTATGGATGAACGAAATAGACAGATCGCTGAGATAGGTGCCTCACT
GATTAAGCATTGGTAACTGTCAGACCAAGTTTACTCATATATACTTTAGATTGATTTAAAACTTCATTTT
TAATTTAAAAGGATCTAGGTGAAGATCCTTTTTGATAATCTCATGACCAAAATCCCTTAACGTGAGTTTT
CGTTCCACTGAGCGTCAGACCCCGTA
